>Addgene plasmid #81254 | Construct 31 - 1xTetO_H1p_20nt2_stgRNA_3xLacO_U6p_20nt3_stgRNA | depositor full sequence | sequence record 155360 | Construct 31 - 1xTetO_H1p_20nt2_stgRNA_3xLacO_U6p_20nt3_stgRNA sequence 10512 bps
GCGAACGCTCCTCACCATACGAAAGACCTTGAATCCTATGCTTCGAACGCTCACGTCATCAACCCGCTCC
AAGGAATCGCGGGCCCAGTGTCACTAGGCGGGAACACCCAGCGCGCGTGCGCCCTGGCAGGAAGATGGCT
GTGAGGGACAGGGGAGTGGCGCCCTGCAATATTTGCATGTCGCTATGTGTTCTGGGAAATCACCATAAAC
GTGAAATGTCTTTGGATTTGGGAATCTTATAAGTCCCTATCAGTGATAGAGATCCCAGTGGCTTTACCAA
CAGTACGGGTTAGAGCTAGAAATAGCAAGTTAACCTAAGGCTAGTCCGTTATCAACTTGAAAAAGTGGCA
CCGAGTCGGTGCTTTTTTTCACGAGGCGGACACTGATTGACACGGTTTGCTAGCTGTACAAAAAAGCAGG
CTTTAAAGGAACCAATTCAGTCGACTGGATCCGGTACCAAGGTCGGGCAGGAAGAGGGCCTATTTCCCAT
GATTCCTTCATATTTGCATATACGATACAAGGCTGTTAGAGAGATAATTAGAATTAATTTGACTGTAAAC
ACAAAGATATTAGTACAAAAAATTGTGAGCGGATAACAATTATTTCTTGGGTAGTTTGCAGTTTTAAAAT
TATGTTTTAAAATGGACTATCATATGCTTACCGTAACTTGAAAGTAATTGTGAGCGCTCACAATTATATA
TCTTGTGGAAAGGACGAAACACCGAGTCGCGTGTAGCGAAGCAGGGTTAGAGCTAGAAATAGCAAGTTAA
CCTAAGGCTAGTCCGTTATCAACTTGAAAAAGTGGCACCGAGTCGGTGCTTTTTTCTAGACCCAGCAATT
GTGAGCGCTCACAATTTACAAAGTTGGCACTCACTCGCTATTCGAACTAATTCTACCGGGTAGGGGAGGC
GCTTTTCCCAAGGCAGTCTGGAGCATGCGCTTTAGCAGCCCCGCTGGGCACTTGGCGCTACACAAGTGGC
CTCTGGCCTCGCACACATTCCACATCCACCGGTAGGCGCCAACCGGCTCCGTTCTTTGGTGGCCCCTTCG
CGCCACCTTCTACTCCTCCCCTAGTCAGGAAGTTCCCCCCCGCCCCGCAGCTCGCGTCGTGCAGGACGTG
ACAAATGGAAGTAGCACGTCTCACTAGTCTCGTGCAGATGGACAGCACCGCTGAGCAATGGAAGCGGGTA
GGCCTTTGGGGCAGCGGCCAATAGCAGCTTTGCTCCTTCGCTTTCTGGGCTCAGAGGCTGGGAAGGGGTG
GGTCCGGGGGCGGGCTCAGGGGCGGGCTCAGGGGCGGGGCGGGCGCCCGAAGGTCCTCCGGAGGCCCGGC
ATTCTGCACGCTTCAAAAGCGCACGTCTGCCGCGCTGTTCTCCTCTTCCTCATCTCCGGGCCTTTCGACC
TGCATCCCAAGCTTGCCACCATGGTGAGCAAGGGCGAGGAGCTGTTCACCGGGGTGGTGCCCATCCTGGT
CGAGCTGGACGGCGACGTAAACGGCCACAAGTTCAGCGTGAGGGGCGAGGGCGAGGGCGATGCCACCAAC
GGCAAGCTGACCCTGAAGTTCATCTGCACCACCGGCAAGCTGCCCGTGCCCTGGCCCACCCTCGTGACCA
CCCTGAGCCACGGCGTGCAGTGCTTCGCCCGCTACCCCGACCACATGAAGCAGCACGACTTCTTCAAGTC
CGCCATGCCCGAAGGCTACGTCCAGGAGCGCACCATCTTCTTCAAGGACGACGGCACCTACAAGACCCGC
GCCGAGGTGAAGTTCGAGGGCGACACCCTAGTGAACCGCATCGAGCTGAAGGGCGTCGACTTCAAGGAGG
ACGGCAACATCCTGGGGCACAAGCTGGAGTACAACTTCAACAGCCACAACATCTATATCATGGCCGTCAA
GCAGAAGAACGGCATCAAGGTGAACTTCAAGATCCGCCACAACGTGGAGGACGGCAGCGTGCAGCTCGCC
GACCACTACCAGCAGAACACCCCCATCGGCGACGGCCCCGTGCTGCTGCCCGACAGCCACTACCTGAGCA
CCCAGTCCGTGCTGAGCAAAGACCCCAACGAGAAGCGCGATCACATGGTCCTGCTGGAGTTCCGCACCGC
CGCCGGGATCACTCTCGGCATGGACGAGCTGTACAAGGGCTCTGGTGCAACCAATTTCTCTCTTCTTAAA
CAAGCCGGTGATGTGGAGGAGAACCCCGGACCCGCCAAGTTGACCAGTGCCGTTCCGGTGCTCACCGCGC
GCGACGTCGCCGGAGCGGTCGAGTTCTGGACCGACCGGCTCGGGTTCTCCCGGGACTTCGTGGAGGACGA
CTTCGCCGGTGTGGTCCGGGACGACGTGACCCTGTTCATCAGCGCGGTCCAGGACCAGGTGGTGCCGGAC
AACACCCTGGCCTGGGTGTGGGTGCGCGGCCTGGACGAGCTGTACGCCGAGTGGTCGGAGGTCGTGTCCA
CGAACTTCCGGGACGCCTCCGGGCCGGCCATGACCGAGATCGGCGAGCAGCCGTGGGGGCGGGAGTTCGC
CCTGCGCGACCCGGCCGGCAACTGCGTGCACTTCGTGGCCGAGGAGCAGGACTGATAAGAATTCGATATC
AAGCTTATCGATAATCAACCTCTGGATTACAAAATTTGTGAAAGATTGACTGGTATTCTTAACTATGTTG
CTCCTTTTACGCTATGTGGATACGCTGCTTTAATGCCTTTGTATCATGCTATTGCTTCCCGTATGGCTTT
CATTTTCTCCTCCTTGTATAAATCCTGGTTGCTGTCTCTTTATGAGGAGTTGTGGCCCGTTGTCAGGCAA
CGTGGCGTGGTGTGCACTGTGTTTGCTGACGCAACCCCCACTGGTTGGGGCATTGCCACCACCTGTCAGC
TCCTTTCCGGGACTTTCGCTTTCCCCCTCCCTATTGCCACGGCGGAACTCATCGCCGCCTGCCTTGCCCG
CTGCTGGACAGGGGCTCGGCTGTTGGGCACTGACAATTCCGTGGTGTTGTCGGGGAAATCATCGTCCTTT
CCTTGGCTGCTCGCCTGTGTTGCCACCTGGATTCTGCGCGGGACGTCCTTCTGCTACGTCCCTTCGGCCC
TCAATCCAGCGGACCTTCCTTCCCGCGGCCTGCTGCCGGCTCTGCGGCCTCTTCCGCGTCTTCGCCTTCG
CCCTCAGACGAGTCGGATCTCCCTTTGGGCCGCCTCCCCGCATCGATACCGTCGACCTCGAGACCTAGAA
AAACATGGAGCAATCACAAGTAGCAATACAGCAGCTACCAATGCTGATTGTGCCTGGCTAGAAGCACAAG
AGGAGGAGGAGGTGGGTTTTCCAGTCACACCTCAGGTACCTTTAAGACCAATGACTTACAAGGCAGCTGT
AGATCTTAGCCACTTTTTAAAAGAAAAGGGGGGACTGGAAGGGCTAATTCACTCCCAACGAAGACAAGAT
ATCCTTGATCTGTGGATCTACCACACACAAGGCTACTTCCCTGATTGGCAGAACTACACACCAGGGCCAG
GGATCAGATATCCACTGACCTTTGGATGGTGCTACAAGCTAGTACCAGTTGAGCAAGAGAAGGTAGAAGA
AGCCAATGAAGGAGAGAACACCCGCTTGTTACACCCTGTGAGCCTGCATGGGATGGATGACCCGGAGAGA
GAAGTATTAGAGTGGAGGTTTGACAGCCGCCTAGCATTTCATCACATGGCCCGAGAGCTGCATCCGGACT
GTACTGGGTCTCTCTGGTTAGACCAGATCTGAGCCTGGGAGCTCTCTGGCTAACTAGGGAACCCACTGCT
TAAGCCTCAATAAAGCTTGCCTTGAGTGCTTCAAGTAGTGTGTGCCCGTCTGTTGTGTGACTCTGGTAAC
TAGAGATCCCTCAGACCCTTTTAGTCAGTGTGGAAAATCTCTAGCAGGGCCCGTTTAAACCCGCTGATCA
GCCTCGACTGTGCCTTCTAGTTGCCAGCCATCTGTTGTTTGCCCCTCCCCCGTGCCTTCCTTGACCCTGG
AAGGTGCCACTCCCACTGTCCTTTCCTAATAAAATGAGGAAATTGCATCGCATTGTCTGAGTAGGTGTCA
TTCTATTCTGGGGGGTGGGGTGGGGCAGGACAGCAAGGGGGAGGATTGGGAAGACAATAGCAGGCATGCT
GGGGATGCGGTGGGCTCTATGGCTTCTGAGGCGGAAAGAACCAGCTGGGGCTCTAGGGGGTATCCCC
[124 nt withheld, positions 4198-4321]
C
[91 nt withheld, positions 4323-4413]
A
[49 nt withheld, positions 4415-4463]
CCTTTGACGTTGGAGTCCACGTTCTTT
[37 nt withheld, positions 4491-4527]
ACCCTATCTCGGTCTATTCTTTTGATTTATAAGGGATTTTGCCGATTTCGGCCTATTGGTTAAAAAATGA
GCTGATTTAACAAAAATTTAACGCGAATTAATTCTGTGGAATGTGTGTCAGTTAGGGTGTGGAAAGTCCC
CAGGCTCCCCAGCAGGCAGAAGTATGCAAAGCATGCATCTCAATTAGTCAGCAACCAGGTGTGGAAAGTC
CCCAGGCTCCCCAGCAGGCAGAAGTATGCAAAGCATGCATCTCAATTAGTCAGCAACCATAGTCCCGCCC
CTAACTCCGCCCATCCCGCCCCTAACTCCGCCCAGTTCCGCCCATTCTCCGCCCCATGGCTGACTAATTT
TTTTTATTTATGCAGAGGCCGAGGCCGCCTCTGCCTCTGAGCTATTCCAGAAGTAGTGAGGAGGCTTTTT
TGGAGGCCTAGGCTTTTGCAAAAAGCTCCCGGGAGCTTGTATATCCATTTTCGGATCTGATCAGCACGTG
TTGACAATTAATCATCGGCATAGTATATCGGCATAGTATAATACGACAAGGTGAGGAACTAAACCATGGC
CAAGTTGACCAGTGCCGTTCCGGTGCTCACCGCGCGCGACGTCGCCGGAGCGGTCGAGTTCTGGACCGAC
CGGCTCGGGTTCTCCCGGGACTTCGTGGAGGACGACTTCGCCGGTGTGGTCCGGGACGACGTGACCCTGT
TCATCAGCGCGGTCCAGGACCAGGTGGTGCCGGACAACACCCTGGCCTGGGTGTGGGTGCGCGGCCTGGA
CGAGCTGTACGCCGAGTGGTCGGAGGTCGTGTCCACGAACTTCCGGGACGCCTCCGGGCCGGCCATGACC
GAGATCGGCGAGCAGCCGTGGGGGCGGGAGTTCGCCCTGCGCGACCCGGCCGGCAACTGCGTGCACTTCG
TGGCCGAGGAGCAGGACTGACACGTGCTACGAGATTTCGATTCCACCGCCGCCTTCTATGAAAGGTTGGG
CTTCGGAATCGTTTTCCGGGACGCCGGCTGGATGATCCTCCAGCGCGGGGATCTCATGCTGGAGTTCTTC
GCCCACCCCAACTTGTTTATTGCAGCTTATAATGGTTACAAATAAAGCAATAGCATCACAAATTTCACAA
ATAAAGCATTTTTTTCACTGCATTCTAGTTGTGGTTTGTCCAAACTCATCAATGTATCTTATCATGTCTG
TATACCGTCGACCTCTAGCTAGAGCTTGGCGTAATCATGGTCATAGCTGTTTCCTGTGTGAAATTGTTAT
CCGCTCACAATTCCACACAACATACGAGCCGGAAGCATAAAGTGTAAAGCCTGGGGTGCCTAATGAGTGA
GCTAACTCACATTAATTGCGTTGCGCTCACTGCCCGCTTTCCAGTCGGGAAACCTGTCGTGCCAGCTGCA
TTAATGAATCGGCCAACGCGCGGGGAGAGGCGGTTTGCGTATTGGGCGCTCTTCCGCTTCCTCGCTCACT
GACTCGCTGCGCTCGGTCGTTCGGCTGCGGCGAGCGGTATCAGCTCACTCAAAGGCGGTAATACGGTTAT
CCACAGAATCAGGGGATAACGCAGGAAAGAACATGTGAGCAAAAGGCCAGCAAAAGGCCAGGAACCGTAA
AAAGGCCGCGTTGCTGGCGTTTTTCCATAGGCTCCGCCCCCCTGACGAGCATCACAAAAATCGACGCTCA
AGTCAGAGGTGGCGAAACCCGACAGGACTATAAAGATACCAGGCGTTTCCCCCTGGAAGCTCCCTCGTGC
GCTCTCCTGTTCCGACCCTGCCGCTTACCGGATACCTGTCCGCCTTTCTCCCTTCGGGAAGCGTGGCGCT
TTCTCATAGCTCACGCTGTAGGTATCTCAGTTCGGTGTAGGTCGTTCGCTCCAAGCTGGGCTGTGTGCAC
GAACCCCCCGTTCAGCCCGACCGCTGCGCCTTATCCGGTAACTATCGTCTTGAGTCCAACCCGGTAAGAC
ACGACTTATCGCCACTGGCAGCAGCCACTGGTAACAGGATTAGCAGAGCGAGGTATGTAGGCGGTGCTAC
AGAGTTCTTGAAGTGGTGGCCTAACTACGGCTACACTAGAAGAACAGTATTTGGTATCTGCGCTCTGCTG
AAGCCAGTTACCTTCGGAAAAAGAGTTGGTAGCTCTTGATCCGGCAAACAAACCACCGCTGGTAGCGGTG
GTTTTTTTGTTTGCAAGCAGCAGATTACGCGCAGAAAAAAAGGATCTCAAGAAGATCCTTTGATCTTTTC
TACGGGGTCTGACGCTCAGTGGAACGAAAACTCACGTTAAGGGATTTTGGTCATGAGATTATCAAAAAGG
ATCTTCACCTAGATCCTTTTAAATTAAAAATGAAGTTTTAAATCAATCTAAAGTATATATGAGTAAACTT
GGTCTGACAGTTACCAATGCTTAATCAGTGAGGCACCTATCTCAGCGATCTGTCTATTTCGTTCATCCAT
AGTTGCCTGACTCCCCGTCGTGTAGATAACTACGATACGGGAGGGCTTACCATCTGGCCCCAGTGCTGCA
ATGATACCGCGAGACCCACGCTCACCGGCTCCAGATTTATCAGCAATAAACCAGCCAGCCGGAAGGGCCG
AGCGCAGAAGTGGTCCTGCAACTTTATCCGCCTCCATCCAGTCTATTAATTGTTGCCGGGAAGCTAGAGT
AAGTAGTTCGCCAGTTAATAGTTTGCGCAACGTTGTTGCCATTGCTACAGGCATCGTGGTGTCACGCTCG
TCGTTTGGTATGGCTTCATTCAGCTCCGGTTCCCAACGATCAAGGCGAGTTACATGATCCCCCATGTTGT
GCAAAAAAGCGGTTAGCTCCTTCGGTCCTCCGATCGTTGTCAGAAGTAAGTTGGCCGCAGTGTTATCACT
CATGGTTATGGCAGCACTGCATAATTCTCTTACTGTCATGCCATCCGTAAGATGCTTTTCTGTGACTGGT
GAGTACTCAACCAAGTCATTCTGAGAATAGTGTATGCGGCGACCGAGTTGCTCTTGCCCGGCGTCAATAC
GGGATAATACCGCGCCACATAGCAGAACTTTAAAAGTGCTCATCATTGGAAAACGTTCTTCGGGGCGAAA
ACTCTCAAGGATCTTACCGCTGTTGAGATCCAGTTCGATGTAACCCACTCGTGCACCCAACTGATCTTCA
GCATCTTTTACTTTCACCAGCGTTTCTGGGTGAGCAAAAACAGGAAGGCAAAATGCCGCAAAAAAGGGAA
TAAGGGCGACACGGAAATGTTGAATACTCATACTCTTCCTTTTTCAATATTATTGAAGCATTTATCAGGG
TTATTGTCTCATGAGCGGATACATATTTGAATGTATTTAGAAAAATAAACAAATAGGGGTTCCGCGCACA
TTTCCCCGAAAAGTGCCACCTGACGTCGACGGATCGGGAGATCTCCCGATCCCCTATGGTGCACTCTCAG
TACAATCTGCTCTGATGCCGCATAGTTAAGCCAGTATCTGCTCCCTGCTTGTGTGTTGGAGGTCGCTGAG
TAGTGCGCGAGCAAAATTTAAGCTACAACAAGGCAAGGCTTGACCGACAATTGCATGAAGAATCTGCTTA
GGGTTAGGCGTTTTGCGCTGCTTCGCGATGTACGGGCCAGATATACGCGTTGACATTGATTATTGACTAG
TTATTAATAGTAATCAATTACGGGGTCATTAGTTCATAGCCCATATATGGAGTTCCGCGTTACATAACTT
ACGGTAAATGGCCCGCCTGGCTGACCGCCCAACGACCCCCGCCCATTGACGTCAATAATGACGTATGTTC
CCATAGTAACGCCAATAGGGACTTTCCATTGACGTCAATGGGTGGAGTATTTACGGTAAACTGCCCACTT
GGCAGTACATCAAGTGTATCATATGCCAAGTACGCCCCCTATTGACGTCAATGACGGTAAATGGCCCGCC
TGGCATTATGCCCAGTACATGACCTTATGGGACTTTCCTACTTGGCAGTACATCTACGTATTAGTCATCG
CTATTACCATGGTGATGCGGTTTTGGCAGTACATCAATGGGCGTGGATAGCGGTTTGACTCACGGGGATT
TCCAAGTCTCCACCCCATTGACGTCAATGGGAGTTTGTTTTGGCACCAAAATCAACGGGACTTTCCAAAA
TGTCGTAACAACTCCGCCCCATTGACGCAAATGGGCGGTAGGCGTGTACGGTGGGAGGTCTATATAAGCA
GCGCGTTTTGCCTGTACTGGGTCTCTCTGGTTAGACCAGATCTGAGCCTGGGAGCTCTCTGGCTAACTAG
GGAACCCACTGCTTAAGCCTCAATAAAGCTTGCCTTGAGTGCTTCAAGTAGTGTGTGCCCGTCTGTTGTG
TGACTCTGGTAACTAGAGATCCCTCAGACCCTTTTAGTCAGTGTGGAAAATCTCTAGCAGTGGCGCCCGA
ACAGGGACTTGAAAGCGAAAGGGAAACCAGAGGAGCTCTCTCGACGCAGGACTCGGCTTGCTGAAGCGCG
CACGGCAAGAGGCGAGGGGCGGCGACTGGTGAGTACGCCAAAAATTTTGACTAGCGGAGGCTAGAAGGAG
AGAGATGGGTGCGAGAGCGTCAGTATTAAGCGGGGGAGAATTAGATCGCGATGGGAAAAAATTCGGTTAA
GGCCAGGGGGAAAGAAAAAATATAAATTAAAACATATAGTATGGGCAAGCAGGGAGCTAGAACGATTCGC
AGTTAATCCTGGCCTGTTAGAAACATCAGAAGGCTGTAGACAAATACTGGGACAGCTACAACCATCCCTT
CAGACAGGATCAGAAGAACTTAGATCATTATATAATACAGTAGCAACCCTCTATTGTGTGCATCAAAGGA
TAGAGATAAAAGACACCAAGGAAGCTTTAGACAAGATAGAGGAAGAGCAAAACAAAAGTAAGACCACCGC
ACAGCAAGCGGCCGCTGATCTTCAGACCTGGAGGAGGAGATATGAGGGACAATTGGAGAAGTGAATTATA
TAAATATAAAGTAGTAAAAATTGAACCATTAGGAGTAGCACCCACCAAGGCAAAGAGAAGAGTGGTGCAG
AGAGAAAAAAGAGCAGTGGGAATAGGAGCTTTGTTCCTTGGGTTCTTGGGAGCAGCAGGAAGCACTATGG
GCGCAGCGTCAATGACGCTGACGGTACAGGCCAGACAATTATTGTCTGGTATAGTGCAGCAGCAGAACAA
TTTGCTGAGGGCTATTGAGGCGCAACAGCATCTGTTGCAACTCACAGTCTGGGGCATCAAGCAGCTCCAG
GCAAGAATCCTGGCTGTGGAAAGATACCTAAAGGATCAACAGCTCCTGGGGATTTGGGGTTGCTCTGGAA
AACTCATTTGCACCACTGCTGTGCCTTGGAATGCTAGTTGGAGTAATAAATCTCTGGAACAGATTTGGAA
TCACACGACCTGGATGGAGTGGGACAGAGAAATTAACAATTACACAAGCTTAATACACTCCTTAATTGAA
GAATCGCAAAACCAGCAAGAAAAGAATGAACAAGAATTATTGGAATTAGATAAATGGGCAAGTTTGTGGA
ATTGGTTTAACATAACAAATTGGCTGTGGTATATAAAATTATTCATAATGATAGTAGGAGGCTTGGTAGG
TTTAAGAATAGTTTTTGCTGTACTTTCTATAGTGAATAGAGTTAGGCAGGGATATTCACCATTATCGTTT
CAGACCCACCTCCCAACCCCGAGGGGACCCGACAGGCCCGAAGGAATAGAAGAAGAAGGTGGAGAGAGAG
ACAGAGACAGATCCATTCGATTAGTGAACGGATCGGCACTGCGTGCGCCAATTCTGCAGACAAATGGCAG
TATTCATCCACAATTTTAAAAGAAAAGGGGGGATTGGGGGGTACAGTGCAGGGGAAAGAATAGTAGACAT
AATAGCAACAGACATACAAACTAAAGAATTACAAAAACAAATTACAAAAATTCAAAATTTTCGGGTTTAT
TACAGGGACAGCAGAGATCCAGTTTGGTTAATTAA
Features (pLannotate 1.2.2; 41 found; start..end, strand, type, name):
     45..244     +  promoter       H1 promoter (fragment): human H1 RNA promoter
    244..263     +  promoter       PLtetO-1 promoter (fragment): modified phage lambda PL promoter with tet operator sites (Lutz and Bujard, 1997)
    290..362     +  misc_RNA       gRNA scaffold: guide RNA scaffold for the Streptococcus pyogenes CRISPR/Cas9 system
    405..422     +  protein_bind   attB1 (fragment): mutant version of attB; recombination site for the Gateway® BP reaction BP Clonase™
    583..599     +  protein_bind   lac operator: The lac repressor binds to the lac operator to inhibit transcription in E. coli. This inhibition can be relieved by adding lactose or isopropyl-β-D-thiogalactopyranoside (IPTG). lac repressor encoded by lacI
    650..676     +  promoter       TREmod/U6 promoter (fragment): modified Tet-responsive promoter, consisting of seven repeats of the tet operator fused to a portion of the human U6 promoter
    676..695     +  protein_bind   lac operator (symmetric): The lac repressor binds to the lac operator to inhibit transcription in E. coli. This inhibition can be relieved by adding lactose or isopropyl-β-D-thiogalactopyranoside (IPTG). The symmetric lac operator was optimized for tight binding of lac repressor. lac repressor encoded by lacI
    694..715     +  promoter       TREmod/U6 promoter (fragment): modified Tet-responsive promoter, consisting of seven repeats of the tet operator fused to a portion of the human U6 promoter
    747..819     +  misc_RNA       gRNA scaffold: guide RNA scaffold for the Streptococcus pyogenes CRISPR/Cas9 system
    837..856     +  protein_bind   lac operator (symmetric): The lac repressor binds to the lac operator to inhibit transcription in E. coli. This inhibition can be relieved by adding lactose or isopropyl-β-D-thiogalactopyranoside (IPTG). The symmetric lac operator was optimized for tight binding of lac repressor. lac repressor encoded by lacI
    898..1397    +  promoter       PGK promoter: mouse phosphoglycerate kinase 1 promoter
   1421..2137    +  CDS            EBFP2: EBFP2 is a basic (constitutively fluorescent) blue fluorescent protein published in 2007, derived from Aequorea victoria. It is reported to be a rapidly-maturing monomer with moderate acid sensitivity.
   2204..2575    +  CDS            BleoR: antibiotic-binding protein; Sh ble from Streptoalloteichus hindustanus; confers resistance to bleomycin, phleomycin, and Zeocin™
   2579..2603    +  misc_feature   MCS (fragment): pBluescript multiple cloning site
   2603..3191    +  misc_feature   WPRE: woodchuck hepatitis virus posttranscriptional regulatory element
   3128..3709    +  CDS            nef (fragment): NEF_HV1H2 - Experimental evidence at protein level: Swiss-Prot protein existence level 1. Extracellular Nef protein targets CD4(+) T-lymphocytes for apoptosis by interacting with CXCR4 surface receptors. From Human immunodeficiency virus type 1 group M subtype B (isolate HXB2) (HIV-1).
   3716..3896    +  LTR            5' LTR (truncated): truncated 5' long terminal repeat (LTR) from HIV-1
   3928..4152    +  polyA_signal   bGH poly(A) signal: bovine growth hormone polyadenylation signal
   4156..4177    +  promoter       SV40 promoter (fragment): SV40 enhancer and early promoter
   4198..4626    +  rep_origin     f1 ori (sequence partly withheld): f1 bacteriophage origin of replication; arrow indicates direction of (+) strand synthesis
   4640..4969    +  promoter       SV40 promoter: SV40 enhancer and early promoter
   5017..5064    +  promoter       EM7 promoter: synthetic bacterial promoter&nbsp
   5083..5457    +  CDS            BleoR: antibiotic-binding protein; Sh ble from Streptoalloteichus hindustanus; confers resistance to bleomycin, phleomycin, and Zeocin™
   5467..5592    +  CDS            ble (fragment): BLE_KLEPN - Experimental evidence at protein level: Swiss-Prot protein existence level 1. Binding protein with a strong affinity to the bleomycin family of antibiotics. Binds to CL990; an antimitotic-antibiotic compound. From Klebsiella pneumoniae.
   5587..5708    +  polyA_signal   SV40 poly(A) signal: SV40 polyadenylation signal
   5781..5797    -  protein_bind   lac operator: The lac repressor binds to the lac operator to inhibit transcription in E. coli. This inhibition can be relieved by adding lactose or isopropyl-β-D-thiogalactopyranoside (IPTG). lac repressor encoded by lacI
   5805..5835    -  promoter       lac promoter: promoter for the E. coli lac operon
   5850..5871    -  protein_bind   CAP binding site: CAP binding activates transcription in the presence of cAMP. E. coli catabolite activator protein
   5884..5976    -  CDS            lacI (fragment): lac repressor; lacI; The lac repressor binds to the lac operator to inhibit transcription in E. coli. This inhibition can be relieved by adding lactose or isopropyl-β-D-thiogalactopyranoside (IPTG).
   6159..6747    -  rep_origin     ori: high-copy-number ColE1/pMB1/pBR322/pUC origin of replication
   6918..7778    -  CDS            AmpR: β-lactamase; bla; confers resistance to ampicillin, carbenicillin, and related antibiotics
   7779..7883    -  promoter       AmpR promoter: bla
   7942..7994    -  misc_feature   bom (fragment): basis of mobility region from pBR322
   8149..8528    +  enhancer       CMV enhancer: human cytomegalovirus immediate early enhancer
   8529..8728    +  promoter       CMV promoter: human cytomegalovirus (CMV) immediate early promoter
   8746..8926    +  LTR            5' LTR (truncated): truncated 5' long terminal repeat (LTR) from HIV-1
   8973..9098    +  misc_feature   HIV-1 Ψ: packaging signal of human immunodeficiency virus type 1
   9082..9445    +  CDS            HIV-1 gag (fragment): gag protein from human immunodeficiency virus 1; gag
   9591..9824    +  misc_feature   RRE: The Rev response element (RRE) of HIV-1 allows for Rev-dependent mRNA export from the nucleus to the cytoplasm.
  10201..10301   +  CDS            Rev (fragment): human immunodeficiency virus 1 (HIV-1) Rev protein; rev; enhances nuclear export of unspliced and incompletely spliced viral mRNAs
  10351..10468   +  misc_feature   cPPT/CTS: central polypurine tract and central termination sequence of HIV-1
