[The description below was written by a language model from this plasmid's Addgene catalogue record and pLannotate feature annotations shown in this document.]
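Description:
Construct 31 (1xTetO_H1p_20nt2_stgRNA_3xLacO_U6p_20nt3_stgRNA) is a 10.5 kb lentiviral transfer plasmid for mammalian synthetic biology, built to express two independently inducible self-targeting guide RNAs (stgRNAs) in human cells. It is maintained in E. coli through a high-copy ColE1/pUC-type origin with ampicillin resistance, and it also carries an f1 origin. The viral framework is typical of a third-generation-style vector. A CMV enhancer/promoter drives a truncated HIV-1 5' LTR, followed by the Ψ packaging signal with a gag fragment, the RRE for Rev-dependent export and the cPPT/CTS. After the payload come a WPRE, a second truncated LTR and a bGH polyadenylation signal.

The payload consists of two Pol III cassettes in tandem. The first is a human H1 promoter carrying a tet operator element and driving an S. pyogenes Cas9 guide scaffold, intended to respond to doxycycline. The second is a U6-derived promoter interleaved with lac operator sites, three according to the construct name. It drives a second guide scaffold and is intended to respond to IPTG. The Tet and Lac repressors and Cas9 are not annotated on this plasmid, so they would presumably have to be supplied separately. An stgRNA is a guide whose own encoding DNA is a Cas9 target, so expression leads to progressive mutation of the locus, which serves as a record of the inducing signal. The catalogue field lists a "40nt sgRNA", whereas the name indicates 20 nt specificity regions, and the record does not resolve this difference.

Downstream, a mouse PGK promoter drives EBFP2 followed by a BleoR coding sequence, allowing blue-fluorescence tracking and Zeocin selection of transduced cells. How the two reading frames are linked is not annotated. A second SV40/EM7-driven BleoR cassette lies in the backbone outside the LTRs.
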