Addgene plasmid #81254: Construct 31 - 1xTetO_H1p_20nt2_stgRNA_3xLacO_U6p_20nt3_stgRNA
Purpose: For expressing Dox and IPTG inducible stgRNAs
Depositing lab: Timothy Lu. Depositing organization: Massachusetts Institute of Technology. Publication: Continuous genetic recording with self-targeting CRISPR-Cas in human cells. Perli SD, Cui CH, Lu TK. Science. 2016 Aug 18. pii: aag0511. 10.1126/science.aag0511 PubMed 27540006.
Backbone
  Vector backbone: Lentiviral
  Total vector size (bp): 10512
  Vector type: Mammalian Expression, Lentiviral, Synthetic Biology
  Selectable markers: Zeocin
Growth in bacteria
  Bacterial resistance: Ampicillin, 100 μg/mL
  Growth temperature: 37°C
  Growth strain: NEB Stable
  Copy number: High Copy
Gene/Insert
  Gene/Insert name: stgRNA
  gRNA/shRNA sequence: 40nt sgRNA
  Species: H. sapiens (human)
Terms and licenses: Academic/Nonprofit Terms; Industry Terms: Not Available to Industry
How to cite: Construct 31 - 1xTetO_H1p_20nt2_stgRNA_3xLacO_U6p_20nt3_stgRNA was a gift from Timothy Lu (Addgene plasmid # 81254 ; http://n2t.net/addgene:81254 ; RRID:Addgene_81254)
