>Addgene plasmid #81254 | Construct 31 - 1xTetO_H1p_20nt2_stgRNA_3xLacO_U6p_20nt3_stgRNA | addgene partial sequence | sequence record 157815 | WPRE-R 5'-CATAGCGTAAAAGGAGCAACA-3'
TTGTAATCCAGAGGTTGATTATCGATAAGCTTGATATCGAATTCTTATCAGTCCTGCTCCTCGGCCACGA
AGTGCACGCAGTTGCCGGCCGGGTCGCGCAGGGCGAACTCCCGCCCCCACGGCTGCTCGCCGATCTCGGT
CATGGCCGGCCCGGAGGCGTCCCGGAAGTTCGTGGACACGACCTCCGACCACTCGGCGTACAGCTCGTCC
AGGCCGCGCACCCACACCCAGGCCAGGGTGTTGTCCGGCACCACCTGGTCCTGGACCGCGCTGATGAACA
GGGTCACGTCGTCCCGGACCACACCGGCGAAGTCGTCCTCCACGAAGTCCCGGGAGAACCCGAGCCGGTC
GGTCCAGAACTCGACCGCTCCGGCGACGTCGCGCGCGGTGAGCACCGGAACGGCACTGGTCAACTTGGCG
GGTCCGGGGTTCTCCTCCACATCACCGGCTTGTTTAAGAAGAGAGAAATTGGTTGCACCAGAGCCCTTGT
ACAGCTCGTCCATGCCGAGAGTGATCCCGGCGGCGGTGCGGAACTCCAGCAGGACCATGTGATCGCGCTT
CTCGTTGGGGTCTTTGCTCAGCACGGACTGGGTGCTCAGGTAGTGGCTGTCGGGCAGCAGCACGGGGCCG
TCGCCGATGGGGGTGTTCTGCTGGTAGTGGTCGGCGAGCTGCACGCTGCCGTCCTCCACGTTGTGGCGGA
TCTTGAAGTTCACCTTGATGCCGTTCTTCTGCTTGACGGCCATGATATAGATGTTGTGGCTGTTGAAGTT
GTACTCCAGCTTGTGCCCCAGGATGTTGCCGTCCTCCTTGAAGTCGACGCCCTTCAGCTCGATGCGGTTC
ACTAGGGTGTCGCC
