>Addgene plasmid #81254 | Construct 31 - 1xTetO_H1p_20nt2_stgRNA_3xLacO_U6p_20nt3_stgRNA | addgene partial sequence | sequence record 159230 | H1 5'-tcgctatgtgttctgggaaa-3'
AGTCCCTATCAGTGATAGAGATCCCAGTGGCTTTACCAACAGTACGGGTTAGAGCTAGAAATAGCAAGTT
AACCTAAGGCTAGTCCGTTATCAACTTGAAAAAGTGGCACCGAGTCGGTGCTTTTTTTCACGAGGCGGAC
ACTGATTGACACGGTTTGCTAGCTGTACAAAAAAGCAGGCTTTAAAGGAACCAATTCAGTCGACTGGATC
CGGTACCAAGGTCGGGCAGGAAGAGGGCCTATTTCCCATGATTCCTTCATATTTGCATATACGATACAAG
GCTGTTAGAGAGATAATTAGAATTAATTTGACTGTAAACACAAAGATATTAGTACAAAAAATTGTGAGCG
GATAACAATTATTTCTTGGGTAGTTTGCAGTTTTAAAATTATGTTTTAAAATGGACTATCATATGCTTAC
CGTAACTTGAAAGTAATTGTGAGCGCTCACAATTATATATCTTGTGGAAAGGACGAAACACCGAGTCGCG
TGTAGCGAAGCAGGGTTAGAGCTAGAAATAGCAAGTTAACCTAAGGCTAGTCCGTTATCAACTTGAAAAA
GTGGCACCGAGTCGGTGCTTTTTTCTAGACCCAGCAATTGTGAGCGCTCACAATTTACAAAGTTGGCACT
CACTCGCTATTCGAACTAATTCTACCGGGTAGGGGAGGCGCTTTTCCCAAGGCAGTCTGGAGCATGCGCT
TTAGCAGCCCCGCTGGGCACTTGGCGCTACACAAGTGGCCTCTGGCCTCGCACACATTCCACATCCACCG
GTAGGCGCCAACCGGCTCCGTTCTTTGGTGGCCCCTTCGCGCCACCTTCTACTCCTCCCCTAGTCAGGAA
GTTCCCCCCCGCCCCGCAGCTCGCGTCGTGCAGGACGTGACAAATGGAAGTAGCACGTCTCACTAGTCTC
GTG
